Addgene plasmid #215866: pSuperCRISPR-sgRNA-RL714-WT(TTTT)
Purpose: This plasmid encodes sgRNA that target Renilla luciferase with stretch sequence
Depositing lab: Kumiko Ui-Tei. Depositing organization: The University of Tokyo. Publication: Enhancement of single guide RNA transcription for efficient CRISPR/Cas-based genomic engineering. Ui-Tei K, Maruyama S, Nakano Y. Genome. 2017 Jun;60(6):537-545. doi: 10.1139/gen-2016-0127. Epub 2017 Jan 26. PubMed 28177825.
Backbone
  Vector backbone: pSuper
  Vector type: Mammalian Expression, Retroviral
Growth in bacteria
  Bacterial resistance: Ampicillin, 100 μg/mL
  Growth temperature: 37°C
  Growth strain: NEB Stable
  Copy number: High Copy
Gene/Insert
  Gene/Insert name: sgRNA-RL714 with TTTT stretch
  gRNA/shRNA sequence: Unspecified
  Species: Other
  Cloning method: Restriction Enzyme; 5′ cloning site Unknown (unknown if destroyed)
Terms and licenses: Academic/Nonprofit Terms; Industry Terms: Not Available to Industry
How to cite: pSuperCRISPR-sgRNA-RL714-WT(TTTT) was a gift from Kumiko Ui-Tei (Addgene plasmid # 215866 ; http://n2t.net/addgene:215866 ; RRID:Addgene_215866)
