[The description below was written by a language model from this plasmid's Addgene catalogue record and pLannotate feature annotations shown in this document.]
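Description:
pSuperCRISPR-sgRNA-RL714-WT(TTTT) is a 6.4 kb mammalian expression plasmid built on the retroviral pSuper backbone and designed to express a single guide RNA against Renilla luciferase. It is propagated in E. coli from a high-copy ColE1/pUC-type origin under ampicillin selection (AmpR with its bla promoter). Several annotated fragments (lacI, lacZα, TcR, rop, bom, lac promoter/operator) are backbone remnants rather than functional units.

The retroviral portion consists of a murine embryonic stem cell virus 5′ LTR spanning the sequence origin, the MESV Ψ packaging signal, a truncated MMLV gag segment lacking its start codon, and a self-inactivating ΔU3 3′ LTR. Together these should allow the intervening sequence to be packaged into retroviral particles when viral proteins are supplied in trans, with LTR promoter activity lost after integration. Between them, the human H1 RNA polymerase III promoter sits in reverse orientation relative to the viral genome, followed by a gap where the guide presumably lies and then the Streptococcus pyogenes Cas9 gRNA scaffold. The targeting sequence itself is not annotated and is listed as unspecified. A forward-oriented mouse PGK promoter drives puromycin N-acetyltransferase for selection of transfected or transduced mammalian cells. No Cas9 gene is present, so the nuclease must come from another source.

The "WT(TTTT)" label and stated purpose indicate that this sgRNA retains a stretch of four thymidines. Such a run can act as a polymerase III termination signal, and the associated study concerns enhancing sgRNA transcription, so this construct likely serves as the unmodified reference, although the record does not say so explicitly.
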