Features (pLannotate 1.2.2; 22 found; start..end, strand, type, name):
    565..906     +  misc_feature   MESV Ψ: packaging signal of murine embryonic stem cell virus
    973..1389    +  CDS            gag (truncated): truncated Moloney murine leukemia virus (MMLV) gag gene lacking the start codon
   1406..1432    -  misc_feature   MCS (fragment): pBluescript multiple cloning site
   1439..1514    -  misc_RNA       gRNA scaffold: guide RNA scaffold for the Streptococcus pyogenes CRISPR/Cas9 system
   1543..1757    -  promoter       H1 promoter: human H1 RNA promoter
   1768..2267    +  promoter       PGK promoter: mouse phosphoglycerate kinase 1 promoter
   2292..2891    +  CDS            PuroR: puromycin N-acetyltransferase; pac from Streptomyces alboniger; confers resistance to puromycin
   2990..3024    +  LTR            3' LTR (ΔU3) (fragment): self-inactivating 3' long terminal repeat (LTR) from Moloney murine leukemia virus
   3021..3315    +  LTR            3' LTR (ΔU3) (fragment): self-inactivating 3' long terminal repeat (LTR) from Moloney murine leukemia virus
   3477..3493    -  protein_bind   lac operator: The lac repressor binds to the lac operator to inhibit transcription in E. coli. This inhibition can be relieved by adding lactose or isopropyl-β-D-thiogalactopyranoside (IPTG). lac repressor encoded by lacI
   3501..3531    -  promoter       lac promoter: promoter for the E. coli lac operon
   3546..3567    -  protein_bind   CAP binding site: CAP binding activates transcription in the presence of cAMP. E. coli catabolite activator protein
   3580..3672    -  CDS            lacI (fragment): lac repressor; lacI; The lac repressor binds to the lac operator to inhibit transcription in E. coli. This inhibition can be relieved by adding lactose or isopropyl-β-D-thiogalactopyranoside (IPTG).
   3855..4443    -  rep_origin     ori: high-copy-number ColE1/pMB1/pBR322/pUC origin of replication
   4614..5474    -  CDS            AmpR: β-lactamase; bla; confers resistance to ampicillin, carbenicillin, and related antibiotics
   5475..5579    -  promoter       AmpR promoter: bla
   5674..5709    +  CDS            rop (fragment): Rop protein, which maintains plasmids at low copy number; rop
   5811..5910    +  misc_feature   bom (fragment): basis of mobility region from pBR322
   5916..6065    -  CDS            lacZα (fragment): LacZα fragment of β-galactosidase; lacZ fragment
   6065..6266    -  CDS            TcR (fragment): tetracycline efflux protein; tet; confers resistance to tetracycline
   6267..6365    +  CDS            env (fragment): murine leukemia virus gPr80 envelope polyprotein precursor; env; proteolytically cleaved into gp70SU and p15TM subunits
   6407..501     +  LTR            5' LTR (across the origin): 5' long terminal repeat from murine embryonic stem cell virus
>Addgene plasmid #215866 | pSuperCRISPR-sgRNA-RL714-WT(TTTT) | addgene full sequence | sequence record 431370 | Addgene NGS Result
TGTAGGTTTGGCAAGCTAGCTTAAGTAACGCCATTTTGCAAGGCATGGAAAATACATAACTGAGAATAGA
GAAGTTCAGATCAAGGTTAGGAACAGAGAGACAGCAGAATATGGGCCAAACAGGATATCTGTGGTAAGCA
GTTCCTGCCCCGGCTCAGGGCCAAGAACAGATGGTCCCCAGATGCGGTCCCGCCCTCAGCAGTTTCTAGA
GAACCATCAGATGTTTCCAGGGTGCCCCAAGGACCTGAAATGACCCTGTGCCTTATTTGAACTAACCAAT
CAGTTCGCTTCTCGCTTCTGTTCGCGCGCTTCTGCTCCCCGAGCTCAATAAAAGAGCCCACAACCCCTCA
CTCGGCGCGCCAGTCCTCCGATAGACTGCGTCGCCCGGGTACCCGTATTCCCAATAAAGCCTCTTGCTGT
TTGCATCCGAATCGTGGACTCGCTGATCCTTGGGAGGGTCTCCTCAGATTGATTGACTGCCCACCTCGGG
GGTCTTTCATTTGGAGGTTCCACCGAGATTTGGAGACCCCTGCCCAGGGACCACCGACCCCCCCGCCGGG
AGGTAAGCTGGCCAGCGGTCGTTTCGTGTCTGTCTCTGTCTTTGTGCGTGTTTGTGCCGGCATCTAATGT
TTGCGCCTGCGTCTGTACTAGTTAGCTAACTAGCTCTGTATCTGGCGGACCCGTGGTGGAACTGACGAGT
TCTGAACACCCGGCCGCAACCCTGGGAGACGTCCCAGGGACTTTGGGGGCCGTTTTTGTGGCCCGACCTG
AGGAAGGGAGTCGATGTGGAATCCGACCCCGTCAGGATATGTGGTTCTGGTAGGAGACGAGAACCTAAAA
CAGTTCCCGCCTCCGTCTGAATTTTTGCTTTCGGTTTGGAACCGAAGCCGCGCGTCTTGTCTGCTGCAGC
GCTGCAGCATCGTTCTGTGTTGTCTCTGTCTGACTGTGTTTCTGTATTTGTCTGAAAATTAGGGCCAGAC
TGTTACCACTCCCTTAAGTTTGACCTTAGGTCACTGGAAAGATGTCGAGCGGATCGCTCACAACCAGTCG
GTAGATGTCAAGAAGAGACGTTGGGTTACCTTCTGCTCTGCAGAATGGCCAACCTTTAACGTCGGATGGC
CGCGAGACGGCACCTTTAACCGAGACCTCATCACCCAGGTTAAGATCAAGGTCTTTTCACCTGGCCCGCA
TGGACACCCAGACCAGGTCCCCTACATCGTGACCTGGGAAGCCTTGGCTTTTGACCCCCCTCCCTGGGTC
AAGCCCTTTGTACACCCTAAGCCTCCGCCTCCTCTTCCTCCATCCGCCCCGTCTCTCCCCCTTGAACCTC
CTCGTTCGACCCCGCCTCGATCCTCCCTTTATCCAGCCCTCACTCCTTCTCTAGGCGCCGGAATTAGATC
GATCTCTCGAGGTCGACGGTATCGATAAGCTTAAAAAAGCACCGACTCGGTGCCACTTTTTCAAGTTGAT
AACGGACTAGCCTTATTTTAACTTGCTATTTCTAGCTCTAAAACGAAGGTAGGCGTTGTAGTTGCGGGAT
CTGTGGTCTCATACAGAACTTATAAGATTCCCAAATCCAAAGACATTTCACGTTTATGGTGATTTCCCAG
AACACATAGCGACATGCAAATATTGCAGGGCGCCACTCCCCTGTCCCTCACAGCCATCTTCCTGCCAGGG
CGCACGCGCGCTGGGTGTTCCCGCCTAGTGACACTGGGCCCGCGATTCCTTGGAGCGGGTTGATGACGTC
AGCGTTCGAATTCTACCGGGTAGGGGAGGCGCTTTTCCCAAGGCAGTCTGGAGCATGCGCTTTAGCAGCC
CCGCTGGGCACTTGGCGCTACACAAGTGGCCTCTGGCCTCGCACACATTCCACATCCACCGGTAGGCGCC
AACCGGCTCCGTTCTTTGGTGGCCCCTTCGCGCCACCTTCTACTCCTCCCCTAGTCAGGAAGTTCCCCCC
CGCCCCGCAGCTCGCGTCGTGCAGGACGTGACAAATGGAAGTAGCACGTCTCACTAGTCTCGTGCAGATG
GACAGCACCGCTGAGCAATGGAAGCGGGTAGGCCTTTGGGGCAGCGGCCAATAGCAGCTTTGCTCCTTCG
CTTTCTGGGCTCAGAGGCTGGGAAGGGGTGGGTCCGGGGGCGGGCTCAGGGGCGGGCTCAGGGGCGGGGC
GGGCGCCCGAAGGTCCTCCGGAGGCCCGGCATTCTGCACGCTTCAAAAGCGCACGTCTGCCGCGCTGTTC
TCCTCTTCCTCATCTCCGGGCCTTTCGACCTGCAGCCCAAGCTAGCTTACCATGACCGAGTACAAGCCCA
CGGTGCGCCTCGCCACCCGCGACGACGTCCCCAGGGCCGTACGCACCCTCGCCGCCGCGTTCGCCGACTA
CCCCGCCACGCGCCACACCGTCGATCCGGACCGCCACATCGAGCGGGTCACCGAGCTGCAAGAACTCTTC
CTCACGCGCGTCGGGCTCGACATCGGCAAGGTGTGGGTCGCGGACGACGGCGCCGCGGTGGCGGTCTGGA
CCACGCCGGAGAGCGTCGAAGCGGGGGCGGTGTTCGCCGAGATCGGCCCGCGCATGGCCGAGTTGAGCGG
TTCCCGGCTGGCCGCGCAGCAACAGATGGAAGGCCTCCTGGCGCCGCACCGGCCCAAGGAGCCCGCGTGG
TTCCTGGCCACCGTCGGCGTCTCGCCCGACCACCAGGGCAAGGGTCTGGGCAGCGCCGTCGTGCTCCCCG
GAGTGGAGGCGGCCGAGCGCGCCGGGGTGCCCGCCTTCCTGGAGACCTCCGCGCCCCGCAACCTCCCCTT
CTACGAGCGGCTCGGCTTCACCGTCACCGCCGACGTCGAGGTGCCCGAAGGACCGCGCACCTGGTGCATG
ACCCGCAAGCCCGGTGCCTGACGCCCGCCCCACGACCCGCAGCGCCCGACCGAAAGGAGCGCACGACCCC
ATGCATCGATAAAATAAAAGATTTTATTTAGTCTCCAGAAAAAGGGGGGAATGAAAGACCCCACCTGTAG
GTTTGGCAAGCTAGAGAACCATCAGATGTTTCCAGGGTGCCCCAAGGACCTGAAATGACCCTGTGCCTTA
TTTGAACTAACCAATCAGTTCGCTTCTCGCTTCTGTTCGCGCGCTTCTGCTCCCCGAGCTCAATAAAAGA
GCCCACAACCCCTCACTCGGCGCGCCAGTCCTCCGATAGACTGCGTCGCCCGGGTACCCGTGTATCCAAT
AAACCCTCTTGCAGTTGCATCCGACTTGTGGTCTCGCTGTTCCTTGGGAGGGTCTCCTCTGAGTGATTGA
CTACCCGTCAGCGGGGGTCTTTCATGGGTAACAGTTTCTTGAAGTTGGAGAACAACATTCTGAGGGTAGG
AGTCGAATATTAAGTAATCCTGACTCAATTAGCCACTGTTTTGAATCCACATACTCCAATACTCCTGAAA
TAGTTCATTATGGACAGCGCAGAAAGAGCTGGGGAGAATTGTGAAATTGTTATCCGCTCACAATTCCACA
CAACATACGAGCCGGAAGCATAAAGTGTAAAGCCTGGGGTGCCTAATGAGTGAGCTAACTCACATTAATT
GCGTTGCGCTCACTGCCCGCTTTCCAGTCGGGAAACCTGTCGTGCCAGCTGCATTAATGAATCGGCCAAC
GCGCGGGGAGAGGCGGTTTGCGTATTGGGCGCTCTTCCGCTTCCTCGCTCACTGACTCGCTGCGCTCGGT
CGTTCGGCTGCGGCGAGCGGTATCAGCTCACTCAAAGGCGGTAATACGGTTATCCACAGAATCAGGGGAT
AACGCAGGAAAGAACATGTGAGCAAAAGGCCAGCAAAAGGCCAGGAACCGTAAAAAGGCCGCGTTGCTGG
CGTTTTTCCATAGGCTCCGCCCCCCTGACGAGCATCACAAAAATCGACGCTCAAGTCAGAGGTGGCGAAA
CCCGACAGGACTATAAAGATACCAGGCGTTTCCCCCTGGAAGCTCCCTCGTGCGCTCTCCTGTTCCGACC
CTGCCGCTTACCGGATACCTGTCCGCCTTTCTCCCTTCGGGAAGCGTGGCGCTTTCTCATAGCTCACGCT
GTAGGTATCTCAGTTCGGTGTAGGTCGTTCGCTCCAAGCTGGGCTGTGTGCACGAACCCCCCGTTCAGCC
CGACCGCTGCGCCTTATCCGGTAACTATCGTCTTGAGTCCAACCCGGTAAGACACGACTTATCGCCACTG
GCAGCAGCCACTGGTAACAGGATTAGCAGAGCGAGGTATGTAGGCGGTGCTACAGAGTTCTTGAAGTGGT
GGCCTAACTACGGCTACACTAGAAGAACAGTATTTGGTATCTGCGCTCTGCTGAAGCCAGTTACCTTCGG
AAAAAGAGTTGGTAGCTCTTGATCCGGCAAACAAACCACCGCTGGTAGCGGTGGTTTTTTTGTTTGCAAG
CAGCAGATTACGCGCAGAAAAAAAGGATCTCAAGAAGATCCTTTGATCTTTTCTACGGGGTCTGACGCTC
AGTGGAACGAAAACTCACGTTAAGGGATTTTGGTCATGAGATTATCAAAAAGGATCTTCACCTAGATCCT
TTTAAATTAAAAATGAAGTTTTAAATCAATCTAAAGTATATATGAGTAAACTTGGTCTGACAGTTACCAA
TGCTTAATCAGTGAGGCACCTATCTCAGCGATCTGTCTATTTCGTTCATCCATAGTTGCCTGACTCCCCG
TCGTGTAGATAACTACGATACGGGAGGGCTTACCATCTGGCCCCAGTGCTGCAATGATACCGCGAGACCC
ACGCTCACCGGCTCCAGATTTATCAGCAATAAACCAGCCAGCCGGAAGGGCCGAGCGCAGAAGTGGTCCT
GCAACTTTATCCGCCTCCATCCAGTCTATTAATTGTTGCCGGGAAGCTAGAGTAAGTAGTTCGCCAGTTA
ATAGTTTGCGCAACGTTGTTGCCATTGCTACAGGCATCGTGGTGTCACGCTCGTCGTTTGGTATGGCTTC
ATTCAGCTCCGGTTCCCAACGATCAAGGCGAGTTACATGATCCCCCATGTTGTGCAAAAAAGCGGTTAGC
TCCTTCGGTCCTCCGATCGTTGTCAGAAGTAAGTTGGCCGCAGTGTTATCACTCATGGTTATGGCAGCAC
TGCATAATTCTCTTACTGTCATGCCATCCGTAAGATGCTTTTCTGTGACTGGTGAGTACTCAACCAAGTC
ATTCTGAGAATAGTGTATGCGGCGACCGAGTTGCTCTTGCCCGGCGTCAATACGGGATAATACCGCGCCA
CATAGCAGAACTTTAAAAGTGCTCATCATTGGAAAACGTTCTTCGGGGCGAAAACTCTCAAGGATCTTAC
CGCTGTTGAGATCCAGTTCGATGTAACCCACTCGTGCACCCAACTGATCTTCAGCATCTTTTACTTTCAC
CAGCGTTTCTGGGTGAGCAAAAACAGGAAGGCAAAATGCCGCAAAAAAGGGAATAAGGGCGACACGGAAA
TGTTGAATACTCATACTCTTCCTTTTTCAATATTATTGAAGCATTTATCAGGGTTATTGTCTCATGAGCG
GATACATATTTGAATGTATTTAGAAAAATAAACAAATAGGGGTTCCGCGCACATTTCCCCGAAAAGTGCC
ACCTGACGTCTAAGAAACCATTATTATCATGACATTAACCTATAAAAATAGGCGTATCACGAGGCCCTTT
CGTCTCGCGCGTTTCGGTGATGACGGTGAAAACCTCTGACACATGCAGCTCCCGGAGACGGTCACAGCTT
GTCTGTAAGCGGATGCCGGGAGCAGACAAGCCCGTCAGGGCGCGTCAGCGGGTGTTGGCGGGTGTCGGGG
CTGGCTTAACTATGCGGCATCAGAGCAGATTGTACTGAGAGTGCACCATATGCGGTGTGAAATACCGCAC
AGATGCGTAAGGAGAAAATACCGCATCAGGCGCCATTCGCCATTCAGGCTGCGCAACTGTTGGGAAGGGC
GATCGGTGCGGGCCTCTTCGCTATTACGCCAGCTGGCGAAAGGGGGATGTGCTGCAAGGCGATTAAGTTG
GGTAACGCCAGGGTTTTCCCAGTCACGACGTTGTAAAACGACGGCGCAAGGAATGGTGCATGCAAGGAGA
TGGCGCCCAACAGTCCCCCGGCCACGGGGCCTGCCACCATACCCACGCCGAAACAAGCGCTCATGAGCCC
GAAGTGGCGAGCCCGATCTTCCCCATCGGTGATGTCGGCGATATAGGCGCCAGCAACCGCACCTGTGGCG
CCGGTGATGCCGGCCACGATGCGTCCGGCGTAGAGGCGATTAGTCCAATTTGTTAAAGACAGGATATCAG
TGGTCCAGGCTCTAGTTTTGACTCAACAATATCACCAGCTGAAGCCTATAGAGTACGAGCCATAGATAAA
ATAAAAGATTTTATTTAGTCTCCAGAAAAAGGGGGGAATGAAAGACCCCACC
